>Addgene plasmid #143961 | TFORF1531 | addgene full sequence | sequence record 404619 | Addgene NGS Result
TTAATGTAGTCTTATGCAATACTCTTGTAGTCTTGCAACATGGTAACGATGAGTTAGCAACATGCCTTAC
AAGGAGAGAAAAAGCACCGTGCATGCCGATTGGTGGAAGTAAGGTGGTACGATCGTGCCTTATTAGGAAG
GCAACAGACGGGTCTGACATGGATTGGACGAACCACTGAATTGCCGCATTGCAGAGATATTGTATTTAAG
TGCCTAGCTCGATACATAAACGGGTCTCTCTGGTTAGACCAGATCTGAGCCTGGGAGCTCTCTGGCTAAC
TAGGGAACCCACTGCTTAAGCCTCAATAAAGCTTGCCTTGAGTGCTTCAAGTAGTGTGTGCCCGTCTGTT
GTGTGACTCTGGTAACTAGAGATCCCTCAGACCCTTTTAGTCAGTGTGGAAAATCTCTAGCAGTGGCGCC
CGAACAGGGACTTGAAAGCGAAAGGGAAACCAGAGGAGCTCTCTCGACGCAGGACTCGGCTTGCTGAAGC
GCGCACGGCAAGAGGCGAGGGGCGGCGACTGGTGAGTACGCCAAAAATTTTGACTAGCGGAGGCTAGAAG
GAGAGAGATGGGTGCGAGAGCGTCAGTATTAAGCGGGGGAGAATTAGATCGCGATGGGAAAAAATTCGGT
TAAGGCCAGGGGGAAAGAAAAAATATAAATTAAAACATATAGTATGGGCAAGCAGGGAGCTAGAACGATT
CGCAGTTAATCCTGGCCTGTTAGAAACATCAGAAGGCTGTAGACAAATACTGGGACAGCTACAACCATCC
CTTCAGACAGGATCAGAAGAACTTAGATCATTATATAATACAGTAGCAACCCTCTATTGTGTGCATCAAA
GGATAGAGATAAAAGACACCAAGGAAGCTTTAGACAAGATAGAGGAAGAGCAAAACAAAAGTAAGACCAC
CGCACAGCAAGCGGCCGCTGATCTTCAGACCTGGAGGAGGAGATATGAGGGACAATTGGAGAAGTGAATT
ATATAAATATAAAGTAGTAAAAATTGAACCATTAGGAGTAGCACCCACCAAGGCAAAGAGAAGAGTGGTG
CAGAGAGAAAAAAGAGCAGTGGGAATAGGAGCTTTGTTCCTTGGGTTCTTGGGAGCAGCAGGAAGCACTA
TGGGCGCAGCGTCAATGACGCTGACGGTACAGGCCAGACAATTATTGTCTGGTATAGTGCAGCAGCAGAA
CAATTTGCTGAGGGCTATTGAGGCGCAACAGCATCTGTTGCAACTCACAGTCTGGGGCATCAAGCAGCTC
CAGGCAAGAATCCTGGCTGTGGAAAGATACCTAAAGGATCAACAGCTCCTGGGGATTTGGGGTTGCTCTG
GAAAACTCATTTGCACCACTGCTGTGCCTTGGAATGCTAGTTGGAGTAATAAATCTCTGGAACAGATTTG
GAATCACACGACCTGGATGGAGTGGGACAGAGAAATTAACAATTACACAAGCTTAATACACTCCTTAATT
GAAGAATCGCAAAACCAGCAAGAAAAGAATGAACAAGAATTATTGGAATTAGATAAATGGGCAAGTTTGT
GGAATTGGTTTAACATAACAAATTGGCTGTGGTATATAAAATTATTCATAATGATAGTAGGAGGCTTGGT
AGGTTTAAGAATAGTTTTTGCTGTACTTTCTATAGTGAATAGAGTTAGGCAGGGATATTCACCATTATCG
TTTCAGACCCACCTCCCAACCCCGAGGGGACCCATGCATTGCATCTCAATTAGTCAGCAACCAGGTGTGG
AAAGTCCCCAGGCTCCCCAGCAGGCAGAAGTATGCAAAGCATGCGTCTCAATTAGTCAGCAACCATAGTC
CCGCCCCTAACTCCGCCCATCCCGCCCCTAACTCCGCCCAGTTCCGCCCATTCTCCGCCCCATGGCTGAC
TAATTTTTTTTATTTATGCAGAGGCCGAGGCCGCCTCGGCCTCTGAGCTATTCCAGAAGTAGTGAGGAGG
CTTTTTTGGAGGCCTAGGCTTTTGCAAAAAGCTTTCTAGAGGTACCACCGGAGCTTACCATGACCGAGTA
CAAGCCCACGGTGCGCCTCGCCACCCGCGACGACGTCCCCAGGGCCGTACGCACCCTCGCCGCCGCGTTC
GCCGACTACCCCGCCACGCGCCACACCGTCGATCCGGACCGCCACATCGAGCGGGTCACCGAGCTGCAAG
AACTCTTCCTCACGCGCGTCGGGCTCGACATCGGCAAGGTGTGGGTCGCGGACGACGGCGCCGCCGTGGC
GGTCTGGACCACGCCGGAGAGCGTCGAAGCGGGGGCGGTGTTCGCCGAGATCGGCCCGCGCATGGCCGAG
TTGAGCGGTTCCCGGCTGGCCGCGCAGCAACAGATGGAAGGCCTCCTGGCGCCGCACCGGCCCAAGGAGC
CCGCGTGGTTCCTGGCCACCGTCGGCGTCTCGCCCGACCACCAGGGCAAGGGTCTGGGCAGCGCCGTCGT
GCTCCCCGGAGTGGAGGCGGCCGAGCGCGCCGGGGTGCCCGCCTTCCTGGAGACCTCCGCGCCCCGCAAC
CTCCCCTTCTACGAGCGGCTCGGCTTCACCGTCACCGCCGACGTCGAGGTGCCCGAAGGACCGCGCACCT
GGTGCATGACCCGCAAGCCCGGTGCCAGTTAACGAATTCTAGATCTTGAGACAAATGGCAGTATTCATCC
ACAATTTTAAAAGAAAAGGGGGGATTGGGGGGTACAGTGCAGGGGAAAGAATAGTAGACATAATAGCAAC
AGACATACAAACTAAAGAATTACAAAAACAAATTACAAAAATTCAAAATTTTCGGGTTTATTACAGGGAC
AGCAGAGATCCACTTTGGCGCCGGCTCGAGGCCTGCAGGTGCAAAGATGGATAAAGTTTTAAACAGAGAG
GAATCTTTGCAGCTAATGGACCTTCTAGGTCTTGAAAGGAGTGGGAATTGGCTCCGGTGCCCGTCAGTGG
GCAGAGCGCACATCGCCCACAGTCCCCGAGAAGTTGGGGGGAGGGGTCGGCAATTGAACCGGTGCCTAGA
GAAGGTGGCGCGGGGTAAACTGGGAAAGTGATGTCGTGTACTGGCTCCGCCTTTTTCCCGAGGGTGGGGG
AGAACCGTATATAAGTGCAGTAGTCGCCGTGAACGTTCTTTTTCGCAACGGGTTTGCCGCCAGAACACAG
GTAAGTGCCGTGTGTGGTTCCCGCGGGCCTGGCCTCTTTACGGGTTATGGCCCTTGCGTGCCTTGAATTA
CTTCCACCTGGCTGCAGTACGTGATTCTTGATCCCGAGCTTCGGGTTGGAAGTGGGTGGGAGAGTTCGAG
GCCTTGCGCTTAAGGAGCCCCTTCGCCTCGTGCTTGAGTTGAGGCCTGGCCTGGGCGCTGGGGCCGCCGC
GTGCGAATCTGGTGGCACCTTCGCGCCTGTCTCGCTGCTTTCGATAAGTCTCTAGCCATTTAAAATTTTT
GATGACCTGCTGCGACGCTTTTTTTCTGGCAAGATAGTCTTGTAAATGCGGGCCAAGATCTGCACACTGG
TATTTCGGTTTTTGGGGCCGCGGGCGGCGACGGGGCCCGTGCGTCCCAGCGCACATGTTCGGCGAGGCGG
GGCCTGCGAGCGCGGCCACCGAGAATCGGACGGGGGTAGTCTCAAGCTGGCCGGCCTGCTCTGGTGCCTG
GCCTCGCGCCGCCGTGTATCGCCCCGCCCTGGGCGGCAAGGCTGGCCCGGTCGGCACCAGTTGCGTGAGC
GGAAAGATGGCCGCTTCCCGGCCCTGCTGCAGGGAGCTCAAAATGGAGGACGCGGCGCTCGGGAGAGCGG
GCGGGTGAGTCACCCACACAAAGGAAAAGGGCCTTTCCGTCCTCAGCCGTCGCTTCATGTGACTCCACGG
AGTACCGGGCGCCGTCCAGGCACCTCGATTAGTTCTCGAGCTTTTGGAGTACGTCGTCTTTAGGTTGGGG
GGAGGGGTTTTATGCGATGGAGTTTCCCCACACTGAGTGGGTGGAGACTGAAGTTAGGCCAGCTTGGCAC
TTGATGTAATTCTCCTTGGAATTTGCCCTTTTTGAGTTTGGATCTTGGTTCATTCTCAAGCCTCAGACAG
TGGTTCAAAGTTTTTTTCTTCCATTTCAGGTGTCGTGAGGCTAGCACCGCCACCATGGAGCTCCCCAACT
ACAGCCGGCAGCTGCTGCAGCAGCTGTACACTCTGTGCAAGGAGCAGCAGTTCTGTGATTGCACCATCTC
CATTGGTACCATTTACTTCAGGGCTCACAAGCTTGTCCTGGCTGCTGCCAGCCTCCTGTTCAAAACCCTG
CTGGATAACACAGATACCATCTCCATCGATGCATCTGTGGTGAGCCCCGAGGAGTTTGCGCTCTTGTTGG
AAATGATGTACACGGGCAAACTACCTGTGGGCAAGCACAACTTCTCCAAAATCATCTCCTTAGCAGACAG
TCTACAGATGTTTGATGTAGCTGTTAGCTGCAAAAATCTTCTGACCAGCCTTGTAAACTGCTCGGTTCAG
GGTCAGGTGGTAAGGGATGTCTCTGCGCCATCCTCAGAGACATTCAGAAAGGAACCAGAGAAGCCTCAAG
TAGAAATCCTTTCATCTGAAGGTGCTGGAGAGCCTCATTCTTCCCCAGAGCTTGCTGCCACTCCAGGGGG
CCCTGTGAAAGCTGAGACTGAGGAAGCAGCCCATTCAGTTTCACAAGAGATGAGTGTGAATTCTCCCACA
GCCCAGGAGAGCCAGAGGAATGCAGAAACCCCAGCGGAGACTCCTACTACAGCTGAAGCTTGTTCCCCCT
CCCCTGCTGTGCAAACCTTTAGTGAGGCAAAGAAGACAAGCACAGAACCAGGATGTGAAAGGAAACACTA
CCAGCTGAATTTTCTTCTAGAAAATGAAGGTGTCTTCTCAGATGCACTCATGGTTACCCAGGATGTTTTA
AAAAAACTAGAAATGTGTTCAGAAATTAAAGGTCCACAGAAGGAGATGATAGTGAAATGTTTCGAGGGTG
AAGGAGGACATTCAGCATTCCAGAGAATCCTGGGTAAAGTAAGAGAGGAAAGCCTGGATGTTCAAACTGT
TGTGTCCCTGTTGAGGCTGTACCAATATTCTAATCCTGCAGTAAAAACAGCACTATTAGACAGGAAGCCA
GAAGATGTAGACACAGTGCAGCCAAAAGGGAGCACAGAGGAGGGAAAGACCTTGTCTGTTCTGTTACTAG
AACACAAAGAGGACCTGATACAGTGTGTAACACAGCTGAGACCTATTATGGAGTCCCTGGAAACAGCCAA
GGAGGAATTCCTGACTGGCACTGAAAAAAGGGTGATTCTGAATTGCTGTGAGGGCAGAACACCCAAGGAG
ACAATAGAAAATTTGTTGCACAGAATGACTGAAGAGAAGACGCTGACTGCTGAGGGTTTGGTAAAACTCC
TCCAGGCTGTGAAGACGACTTTCCCAAACCTGGGCCTTCTGCTAGAGAAGTTGCAGAAATCAGCCACTTT
GCCAAGCACCACAGTCCAACCAAGCCCTGATGATTATGGGACTGAGCTATTGAGACGCTATCATGAAAAC
CTCTCTGAGATTTTCACAGACAACCAGATTTTATTAAAGATGATCTCACACATGACAAGTTTAGCCCCTG
GAGAAAGAGAGGTCATGGAGAAGCTTGTGAAACGTGACTCTGGTTCAGGTGGTTTCAATTCTCTGATATC
AGCAGTTCTAGAAAAGCAGACTCTCTCTGCCACAGCCATTTGGCAACTGCTGCTGGTGGTTCAGGAGACA
AAGACCTGTCCATTGGACCTGCTCATGGAGGAAATACGAAGGGAGCCTGGTGCCGATGCTTTCTTCCGGG
CAGTGACCACCCCAGAACATGCCACTTTAGAAACAATCCTGAGGCATAACCAGTTGATCTTGGAGGCCAT
CCAACAGAAGATTGAGTACAAGCTCTTTACCTCGGAGGAGGAGCACCTGGCAGAGACTGTGAAAGAGATT
CTGAGCATTCCCTCTGAGACAGCCAGCCCTGAAGCTTCCCTGAGAGCAGTGCTGAGCAGAGCCATGGAAA
AATCAGTCCCGGCCATTGAAATATGCCACCTCCTGTGCAGTGTCCACAAATCTTTTCCAGGCCTGCAGCC
TGTCATGCAGGAGTTGGCATACATTGGTGTCCTTACTAAGGAAGATGGAGAGAAGGAAACGTGGAAGGTG
AGTAATAAATTTCACCTTGAAGCCAACAACAAAGAAGATGAAAAGGCAGCCAAAGAAGACAGCCAGCCTG
GGGAACAGAATGATCAAGGAGAGACTGGTTCCTTGCCAGGACAGCAAGAGAAAGAGGCTTCAGCCTCCCC
AGACCCTGCCAAGAAGAGCTTCATCTGTAAGGCCTGCGACAAAAGCTTCCATTTCTACTGCCGCCTAAAG
GTGCACATGAAGCGCTGCCGGGTGGCTAAGAGCAAACAGGTGCAGTGTAAGGAGTGCAGTGAGACCAAGG
ATTCAAAGAAAGAGCTGGACAAACATCAGCTGGAGGCCCATGGTGCAGGTGGAGAGCCCGATGCCCCCAA
GAAGAAGAAGAAGAGGCTTCCAGTGACATGTGACCTCTGTGGCAGAGAATTTGCCCATGCCTCAGGCATG
CAGTACCATAAGCTGACAGAGCACTTCGATGAGAAGCCTTTCTCCTGTGAAGAGTGTGGGGCGAAGTTTG
CAGCCAATTCCACCCTGAAGAACCACCTTCGCCTTCACACCGGGGACCGCCCGTTCATGTGCAAGCACTG
CCTCATGACCTTCACCCAGGCCTCCGCCCTGGCCTATCACACCAAGAAGAAGCACTCAGAAGGGAAAATG
TATGCATGCCAGTACTGTGATGCTGTGTTTGCCCAGTCTATTGAGCTGTCCCGCCACGTGAGGACCCACA
CCGGGGACAAGCCCTATGTCTGCAGAGACTGTGGCAAGGGCTTCCGGCAAGCCAATGGCCTCTCCATCCA
TCTGCACACCTTTCACAACATAGAAGATCCTTATGACTGCAAGAAGTGCAGGATGAGTTTCCCCACTCTT
CAGGATCACCGGAAGCACATCCATGAGGTGCACTCCAAAGAGTACCACCCCTGCCCCACGTGTGGGAAGA
TCTTCAGTGCCCCGTCCATGCTGGAGCGGCACGTGGTGACCCACGTTGGAGGGAAGCCCTTCAGCTGCGG
GATCTGCAACAAGGCCTACCAGCAATTGTCTGGTTTGTGGTACCACAATCGAACCCACCACCCTGACGTA
TTTGCTGCTCAGAACCACCGATCTTCCAAGTTCTCATCACTCCAGTGCAGCTCCTGTGACAAAACCTTCC
CCAACACCATTGAGCACAAGAAGCACATCAAAGCAGAACATGCAGATATGAAGTTCCATGAATGTGACCA
GTGTAAGGAGCTCTTCCCCACGCCAGCCTTGCTGCAGGTTCATGTCAAGTGCCAGCATTCAGGGTCCCAG
CCATTCCGGTGCTTGTACTGTGCTGCTACTTTCCGTTTTCCTGGAGCATTGCAGCACCATGTCACCACGG
AGCACTTCAAGCAGTCAGAGACCACCTTCCCCTGTGAGCTCTGTGGGGAACTCTTCACCTCCCAGGCCCA
GCTTGACAGTCACCTGGAATCTGAGCACCCAAAGGTGATGAGCACGGAAACCCAGGCCGCAGCCTCACAG
ATGGCGCAGGTGATCCAAACCCCAGAGCCGGTGGCCCCGACAGAGCAGGTGATCACTTTGGAGGAGACCC
AGCTTGCCGGGTCGCAGGTGTTTGTGACGTTGCCAGATTCTCAGGCATCTCAGGCCAGCTCTGAGCTCGT
GGCGGTGACTGTGGAGGACTTGCTGGATGGCACAGTGACGCTGATCTGTGGTGAGGCCAAATAGTAATGA
ACTAGTCCGTAACTTGAAAGTATTTCGATTTCTTGGCTTTATATATCTTGTGGAAAGGACGAATTTCAAA
CTGCTCTGCTGATATCACGCGTTAAGTCGACAATCAACCTCTGGATTACAAAATTTGTGAAAGATTGACT
GGTATTCTTAACTATGTTGCTCCTTTTACGCTATGTGGATACGCTGCTTTAATGCCTTTGTATCATGCTA
TTGCTTCCCGTATGGCTTTCATTTTCTCCTCCTTGTATAAATCCTGGTTGCTGTCTCTTTATGAGGAGTT
GTGGCCCGTTGTCAGGCAACGTGGCGTGGTGTGCACTGTGTTTGCTGACGCAACCCCCACTGGTTGGGGC
ATTGCCACCACCTGTCAGCTCCTTTCCGGGACTTTCGCTTTCCCCCTCCCTATTGCCACGGCGGAACTCA
TCGCCGCCTGCCTTGCCCGCTGCTGGACAGGGGCTCGGCTGTTGGGCACTGACAATTCCGTGGTGTTGTC
GGGGAAATCATCGTCCTTTCCTTGGCTGCTCGCCTGTGTTGCCACCTGGATTCTGCGCGGGACGTCCTTC
TGCTACGTCCCTTCGGCCCTCAATCCAGCGGACCTTCCTTCCCGCGGCCTGCTGCCGGCTCTGCGGCCTC
TTCCGCGTCTTCGCCTTCGCCCTCAGACGAGTCGGATCTCCCTTTGGGCCGCCTCCCCGCGTCGACTTTA
AGACCAATGACTTACAAGGCAGCTGTAGATCTTAGCCACTTTTTAAAAGAAAAGGGGGGACTGGAAGGGC
TAATTCACTCCCAACGAAGACAAGATCTGCTTTTTGCTTGTACTGGGTCTCTCTGGTTAGACCAGATCTG
AGCCTGGGAGCTCTCTGGCTAACTAGGGAACCCACTGCTTAAGCCTCAATAAAGCTTGCCTTGAGTGCTT
CAAGTAGTGTGTGCCCGTCTGTTGTGTGACTCTGGTAACTAGAGATCCCTCAGACCCTTTTAGTCAGTGT
GGAAAATCTCTAGCAGTACGTATAGTAGTTCATGTCATCTTATTATTCAGTATTTATAACTTGCAAAGAA
ATGAATATCAGAGAGTGAGAGGAACTTGTTTATTGCAGCTTATAATGGTTACAAATAAAGCAATAGCATC
ACAAATTTCACAAATAAAGCATTTTTTTCACTGCATTCTAGTTGTGGTTTGTCCAAACTCATCAATGTAT
CTTATCATGTCTGGCTCTAGCTATCCCGCCCCTAACTCCGCCCATCCCGCCCCTAACTCCGCCCAGTTCC
GCCCATTCTCCGCCCCATGGCTGACTAATTTTTTTTATTTATGCAGAGGCCGAGGCCGCCTCGGCCTCTG
AGCTATTCCAGAAGTAGTGAGGAGGCTTTTTTGGAGGCCTAGGGACGTACCCAATTCGCCCTATAGTGAG
TCGTATTACGCGCGCTCACTGGCCGTCGTTTTACAACGTCGTGACTGGGAAAACCCTGGCGTTACCCAAC
TTAATCGCCTTGCAGCACATCCCCCTTTCGCCAGCTGGCGTAATAGCGAAGAGGCCCGCACCGATCGCCC
TTCCCAACAGTTGCGCAGCCTGAATGGCGAATGGG
[124 nt withheld, positions 9416-9539]
C
[91 nt withheld, positions 9541-9631]
A
[49 nt withheld, positions 9633-9681]
CCTTTGACGTTGGAGTCCACGTTCTTT
[37 nt withheld, positions 9709-9745]
ACCCTATCTCGGTCTATTCTTTTGATTTATAAGGGATTTTGCCGATTTCGGCCTATTGGTTAAAAAATGA
GCTGATTTAACAAAAATTTAACGCGAATTTTAACAAAATATTAACGCTTACAATTTAGGTGGCACTTTTC
GGGGAAATGTGCGCGGAACCCCTATTTGTTTATTTTTCTAAATACATTCAAATATGTATCCGCTCATGAG
ACAATAACCCTGATAAATGCTTCAATAATATTGAAAAAGGAAGAGTATGAGTATTCAACATTTCCGTGTC
GCCCTTATTCCCTTTTTTGCGGCATTTTGCCTTCCTGTTTTTGCTCACCCAGAAACGCTGGTGAAAGTAA
AAGATGCTGAAGATCAGTTGGGTGCACGAGTGGGTTACATCGAACTGGATCTCAACAGCGGTAAGATCCT
TGAGAGTTTTCGCCCCGAAGAACGTTTTCCAATGATGAGCACTTTTAAAGTTCTGCTATGTGGCGCGGTA
TTATCCCGTATTGACGCCGGGCAAGAGCAACTCGGTCGCCGCATACACTATTCTCAGAATGACTTGGTTG
AGTACTCACCAGTCACAGAAAAGCATCTTACGGATGGCATGACAGTAAGAGAATTATGCAGTGCTGCCAT
AACCATGAGTGATAACACTGCGGCCAACTTACTTCTGACAACGATCGGAGGACCGAAGGAGCTAACCGCT
TTTTTGCACAACATGGGGGATCATGTAACTCGCCTTGATCGTTGGGAACCGGAGCTGAATGAAGCCATAC
CAAACGACGAGCGTGACACCACGATGCCTGTAGCAATGGCAACAACGTTGCGCAAACTATTAACTGGCGA
ACTACTTACTCTAGCTTCCCGGCAACAATTAATAGACTGGATGGAGGCGGATAAAGTTGCAGGACCACTT
CTGCGCTCGGCCCTTCCGGCTGGCTGGTTTATTGCTGATAAATCTGGAGCCGGTGAGCGTGGGTCTCGCG
GTATCATTGCAGCACTGGGGCCAGATGGTAAGCCCTCCCGTATCGTAGTTATCTACACGACGGGGAGTCA
GGCAACTATGGATGAACGAAATAGACAGATCGCTGAGATAGGTGCCTCACTGATTAAGCATTGGTAACTG
TCAGACCAAGTTTACTCATATATACTTTAGATTGATTTAAAACTTCATTTTTAATTTAAAAGGATCTAGG
TGAAGATCCTTTTTGATAATCTCATGACCAAAATCCCTTAACGTGAGTTTTCGTTCCACTGAGCGTCAGA
CCCCGTAGAAAAGATCAAAGGATCTTCTTGAGATCCTTTTTTTCTGCGCGTAATCTGCTGCTTGCAAACA
AAAAAACCACCGCTACCAGCGGTGGTTTGTTTGCCGGATCAAGAGCTACCAACTCTTTTTCCGAAGGTAA
CTGGCTTCAGCAGAGCGCAGATACCAAATACTGTTCTTCTAGTGTAGCCGTAGTTAGGCCACCACTTCAA
GAACTCTGTAGCACCGCCTACATACCTCGCTCTGCTAATCCTGTTACCAGTGGCTGCTGCCAGTGGCGAT
AAGTCGTGTCTTACCGGGTTGGACTCAAGACGATAGTTACCGGATAAGGCGCAGCGGTCGGGCTGAACGG
GGGGTTCGTGCACACAGCCCAGCTTGGAGCGAACGACCTACACCGAACTGAGATACCTACAGCGTGAGCT
ATGAGAAAGCGCCACGCTTCCCGAAGGGAGAAAGGCGGACAGGTATCCGGTAAGCGGCAGGGTCGGAACA
GGAGAGCGCACGAGGGAGCTTCCAGGGGGAAACGCCTGGTATCTTTATAGTCCTGTCGGGTTTCGCCACC
TCTGACTTGAGCGTCGATTTTTGTGATGCTCGTCAGGGGGGCGGAGCCTATGGAAAAACGCCAGCAACGC
GGCCTTTTTACGGTTCCTGGCCTTTTGCTGGCCTTTTGCTCACATGTTCTTTCCTGCGTTATCCCCTGAT
TCTGTGGATAACCGTATTACCGCCTTTGAGTGAGCTGATACCGCTCGCCGCAGCCGAACGACCGAGCGCA
GCGAGTCAGTGAGCGAGGAAGCGGAAGAGCGCCCAATACGCAAACCGCCTCTCCCCGCGCGTTGGCCGAT
TCATTAATGCAGCTGGCACGACAGGTTTCCCGACTGGAAAGCGGGCAGTGAGCGCAACGCAATTAATGTG
AGTTAGCTCACTCATTAGGCACCCCAGGCTTTACACTTTATGCTTCCGGCTCGTATGTTGTGTGGAATTG
TGAGCGGATAACAATTTCACACAGGAAACAGCTATGACCATGATTACGCCAAGCGCGCAATTAACCCTCA
CTAAAGGGAACAAAAGCTGGAGCTGCAAGC
Features (pLannotate 1.2.2; 31 found; start..end, strand, type, name):
      5..231     +  promoter       RSV promoter: Rous sarcoma virus enhancer/promoter
    232..412     +  LTR            5' LTR (truncated): truncated 5' long terminal repeat (LTR) from HIV-1
    459..584     +  misc_feature   HIV-1 Ψ: packaging signal of human immunodeficiency virus type 1
    568..931     +  CDS            HIV-1 gag (fragment): gag protein from human immunodeficiency virus 1; gag
   1077..1310    +  misc_feature   RRE: The Rev response element (RRE) of HIV-1 allows for Rev-dependent mRNA export from the nucleus to the cytoplasm.
   1687..1713    +  CDS            Rev (fragment): human immunodeficiency virus 1 (HIV-1) Rev protein; rev; enhances nuclear export of unspliced and incompletely spliced viral mRNAs
   1720..1743    +  promoter       SV40 promoter (fragment): SV40 early promoter
   1744..1815    +  promoter       SV40 promoter (fragment): SV40 enhancer and early promoter
   1839..1974    +  rep_origin     SV40 ori: SV40 origin of replication
   2020..2616    +  CDS            PuroR (fragment): puromycin N-acetyltransferase; pac from Streptomyces; confers resistance to puromycin
   2665..2782    +  misc_feature   cPPT/CTS: central polypurine tract and central termination sequence of HIV-1
   2847..2913    +  CDS            small t antigen (fragment): SV40 (simian virus 40) small t antigen
   2920..4098    +  promoter       EF-1α promoter: strong constitutive promoter for human elongation factor EF-1α
   4115..7831    +  CDS            ZBTB40: ZBT40_HUMAN - Also known as KIAA0478. Experimental evidence at protein level: Swiss-Prot protein existence level 1. May be involved in transcriptional regulation. From Homo sapiens (Human).
   7847..7900    +  promoter       U6 promoter (fragment): RNA polymerase III promoter for human U6 snRNA
   7942..8530    +  misc_feature   WPRE: woodchuck hepatitis virus posttranscriptional regulatory element
   8581..8600    +  misc_feature   cPPT/CTS (fragment): central polypurine tract and central termination sequence of HIV-1
   8602..8835    +  LTR            3' LTR (ΔU3): self-inactivating 3' long terminal repeat (LTR) from HIV-1
   8913..9034    +  polyA_signal   SV40 poly(A) signal: SV40 polyadenylation signal
   9074..9209    +  rep_origin     SV40 ori: SV40 origin of replication
   9230..9248    -  promoter       T7 promoter: promoter for bacteriophage T7 RNA polymerase
   9256..9411    +  CDS            lacZα (fragment): LacZα fragment of β-galactosidase; lacZ fragment
   9416..9844    +  rep_origin     f1 ori (sequence partly withheld): f1 bacteriophage origin of replication; arrow indicates direction of (+) strand synthesis
   9897..10001   +  promoter       AmpR promoter: bla
  10002..10862   +  CDS            AmpR: β-lactamase; bla; confers resistance to ampicillin, carbenicillin, and related antibiotics
  11033..11621   +  rep_origin     ori: high-copy-number ColE1/pMB1/pBR322/pUC origin of replication
  11804..11896   +  CDS            lacI (fragment): lac repressor; lacI; The lac repressor binds to the lac operator to inhibit transcription in E. coli. This inhibition can be relieved by adding lactose or isopropyl-β-D-thiogalactopyranoside (IPTG).
  11909..11930   +  protein_bind   CAP binding site: CAP binding activates transcription in the presence of cAMP. E. coli catabolite activator protein
  11945..11975   +  promoter       lac promoter: promoter for the E. coli lac operon
  11979..12001   +  protein_bind   lac operator (fragment): The lac repressor binds to the lac operator to inhibit transcription in E. coli. This inhibition can be relieved by adding lactose or isopropyl-β-D-thiogalactopyranoside (IPTG). lac repressor encoded by lacI
  12044..12062   +  promoter       T3 promoter: promoter for bacteriophage T3 RNA polymerase
