[The description below was written by a language model from this plasmid's Addgene catalogue record and pLannotate feature annotations shown in this document.]
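Description:
TFORF1531 is a lentiviral mammalian expression plasmid built on the pLX_TRC317 backbone that carries the human transcription factor ZBTB40 (a zinc finger and BTB domain protein, also known as ZNF923 or KIAA0478). It belongs to a large collection of barcoded transcription factor ORF vectors. In bacteria it is maintained through a high-copy ColE1/pUC-type origin and selected with ampicillin via the β-lactamase gene. An f1 origin and remnants of a lac/lacZα cloning region with T7 and T3 promoters are also present in the backbone. The depositor warns that the plasmid can recombine, as is common for LTR-containing vectors.

The viral portion has a third-generation, self-inactivating layout. An RSV promoter drives a truncated HIV-1 5' LTR, followed by the Ψ packaging signal with a gag fragment, the Rev response element, a cPPT/CTS and a ΔU3 3' LTR, with an SV40 polyadenylation signal downstream. Within this genome, an SV40 early promoter drives puromycin N-acetyltransferase, allowing selection of transduced mammalian cells. A separate EF-1α promoter drives strong constitutive expression of the synthesized ZBTB40 ORF. A WPRE downstream of the ORF enhances transcript stability and expression.

According to the record, each vector in the collection carries a unique 24-bp barcode linked to its ORF. The barcode is not annotated as a feature in the table, so its exact position is not stated. A short U6-derived fragment between the ORF and the WPRE is annotated but its role is not explained. The barcodes allow the transcription factor to be identified by sequencing in pooled overexpression screens, such as those probing directed differentiation of cells.
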