Addgene plasmid #143961: TFORF1531
Purpose: Lentiviral vector for overexpressing transcription factor ORFs with unique 24-bp barcodes. Barcodes facilitate identification of transcription factors in pooled screens.
Depositing lab: Feng Zhang. Depositing organization: Broad Institute. Publication: A transcription factor atlas of directed differentiation. Joung J, Ma S, Tay T, Geiger-Schuller KR, Kirchgatterer PC, Verdine VK, Guo B, Arias-Garcia MA, Allen WE, Singh A, Kuksenko O, Abudayyeh OO, Gootenberg JS, Fu Z, Macrae RK, Buenrostro JD, Regev A, Zhang F. Cell. 2023 Jan 5;186(1):209-229.e26. doi: 10.1016/j.cell.2022.11.026. PubMed 36608654.
Backbone
  Vector backbone: pLX_TRC317
  Backbone manufacturer: Broad Institute Genetic Perturbation Platform
  Backbone size w/o insert (bp): 8264
  Vector type: Mammalian Expression, Lentiviral
  Selectable markers: Puromycin
Growth in bacteria
  Bacterial resistance: Ampicillin, 100 μg/mL
  Growth temperature: 37°C
  Growth strain: NEB Stable
  Copy number: High Copy
Gene/Insert
  Gene/Insert name: ZBTB40
  Species: H. sapiens (human)
  Insert size (bp): 3821
  Entrez Gene: ZBTB40 (a.k.a. ZNF923, KIAA0478, MGC133098)
  Promoter: EF1a
  Cloning method: Unknown
  Sequencing primers: 5′ GGGTGGAGACTGAAGTTAGGCCAG; 3′ CACATAGCGTAAAAGGAGCAACATAG
Terms and licenses: Academic/Nonprofit Terms; Industry Terms: Not Available to Industry
Depositor comments: XM_011542499,NM_014870,NM_001083621,ENST00000404138,ENST00000375647 . The transcription factor ORF portion of this plasmid was synthesized by Genewiz. Please test multiple small colonies in case of plasmid recombination. To make this collection available in a timely manner, a portion of this collection was not fully sequenced by Addgene. If an Addgene verified full plasmid sequence is not available, please contact us prior to placing an order to request the full sequence.
How to cite: TFORF1531 was a gift from Feng Zhang (Addgene plasmid # 143961 ; http://n2t.net/addgene:143961 ; RRID:Addgene_143961)
