>Addgene plasmid #143961 | TFORF1531 | depositor partial sequence | sequence record 284010 | Insert
ACCGCCACCATGGAGCTCCCCAACTACAGCCGGCAGCTGCTGCAGCAGCTGTACACTCTGTGCAAGGAGC
AGCAGTTCTGTGATTGCACCATCTCCATTGGTACCATTTACTTCAGGGCTCACAAGCTTGTCCTGGCTGC
TGCCAGCCTCCTGTTCAAAACCCTGCTGGATAACACAGATACCATCTCCATCGATGCATCTGTGGTGAGC
CCCGAGGAGTTTGCGCTCTTGTTGGAAATGATGTACACGGGCAAACTACCTGTGGGCAAGCACAACTTCT
CCAAAATCATCTCCTTAGCAGACAGTCTACAGATGTTTGATGTAGCTGTTAGCTGCAAAAATCTTCTGAC
CAGCCTTGTAAACTGCTCGGTTCAGGGTCAGGTGGTAAGGGATGTCTCTGCGCCATCCTCAGAGACATTC
AGAAAGGAACCAGAGAAGCCTCAAGTAGAAATCCTTTCATCTGAAGGTGCTGGAGAGCCTCATTCTTCCC
CAGAGCTTGCTGCCACTCCAGGGGGCCCTGTGAAAGCTGAGACTGAGGAAGCAGCCCATTCAGTTTCACA
AGAGATGAGTGTGAATTCTCCCACAGCCCAGGAGAGCCAGAGGAATGCAGAAACCCCAGCGGAGACTCCT
ACTACAGCTGAAGCTTGTTCCCCCTCCCCTGCTGTGCAAACCTTTAGTGAGGCAAAGAAGACAAGCACAG
AACCAGGATGTGAAAGGAAACACTACCAGCTGAATTTTCTTCTAGAAAATGAAGGTGTCTTCTCAGATGC
ACTCATGGTTACCCAGGATGTTTTAAAAAAACTAGAAATGTGTTCAGAAATTAAAGGTCCACAGAAGGAG
ATGATAGTGAAATGTTTCGAGGGTGAAGGAGGACATTCAGCATTCCAGAGAATCCTGGGTAAAGTAAGAG
AGGAAAGCCTGGATGTTCAAACTGTTGTGTCCCTGTTGAGGCTGTACCAATATTCTAATCCTGCAGTAAA
AACAGCACTATTAGACAGGAAGCCAGAAGATGTAGACACAGTGCAGCCAAAAGGGAGCACAGAGGAGGGA
AAGACCTTGTCTGTTCTGTTACTAGAACACAAAGAGGACCTGATACAGTGTGTAACACAGCTGAGACCTA
TTATGGAGTCCCTGGAAACAGCCAAGGAGGAATTCCTGACTGGCACTGAAAAAAGGGTGATTCTGAATTG
CTGTGAGGGCAGAACACCCAAGGAGACAATAGAAAATTTGTTGCACAGAATGACTGAAGAGAAGACGCTG
ACTGCTGAGGGTTTGGTAAAACTCCTCCAGGCTGTGAAGACGACTTTCCCAAACCTGGGCCTTCTGCTAG
AGAAGTTGCAGAAATCAGCCACTTTGCCAAGCACCACAGTCCAACCAAGCCCTGATGATTATGGGACTGA
GCTATTGAGACGCTATCATGAAAACCTCTCTGAGATTTTCACAGACAACCAGATTTTATTAAAGATGATC
TCACACATGACAAGTTTAGCCCCTGGAGAAAGAGAGGTCATGGAGAAGCTTGTGAAACGTGACTCTGGTT
CAGGTGGTTTCAATTCTCTGATATCAGCAGTTCTAGAAAAGCAGACTCTCTCTGCCACAGCCATTTGGCA
ACTGCTGCTGGTGGTTCAGGAGACAAAGACCTGTCCATTGGACCTGCTCATGGAGGAAATACGAAGGGAG
CCTGGTGCCGATGCTTTCTTCCGGGCAGTGACCACCCCAGAACATGCCACTTTAGAAACAATCCTGAGGC
ATAACCAGTTGATCTTGGAGGCCATCCAACAGAAGATTGAGTACAAGCTCTTTACCTCGGAGGAGGAGCA
CCTGGCAGAGACTGTGAAAGAGATTCTGAGCATTCCCTCTGAGACAGCCAGCCCTGAAGCTTCCCTGAGA
GCAGTGCTGAGCAGAGCCATGGAAAAATCAGTCCCGGCCATTGAAATATGCCACCTCCTGTGCAGTGTCC
ACAAATCTTTTCCAGGCCTGCAGCCTGTCATGCAGGAGTTGGCATACATTGGTGTCCTTACTAAGGAAGA
TGGAGAGAAGGAAACGTGGAAGGTGAGTAATAAATTTCACCTTGAAGCCAACAACAAAGAAGATGAAAAG
GCAGCCAAAGAAGACAGCCAGCCTGGGGAACAGAATGATCAAGGAGAGACTGGTTCCTTGCCAGGACAGC
AAGAGAAAGAGGCTTCAGCCTCCCCAGACCCTGCCAAGAAGAGCTTCATCTGTAAGGCCTGCGACAAAAG
CTTCCATTTCTACTGCCGCCTAAAGGTGCACATGAAGCGCTGCCGGGTGGCTAAGAGCAAACAGGTGCAG
TGTAAGGAGTGCAGTGAGACCAAGGATTCAAAGAAAGAGCTGGACAAACATCAGCTGGAGGCCCATGGTG
CAGGTGGAGAGCCCGATGCCCCCAAGAAGAAGAAGAAGAGGCTTCCAGTGACATGTGACCTCTGTGGCAG
AGAATTTGCCCATGCCTCAGGCATGCAGTACCATAAGCTGACAGAGCACTTCGATGAGAAGCCTTTCTCC
TGTGAAGAGTGTGGGGCGAAGTTTGCAGCCAATTCCACCCTGAAGAACCACCTTCGCCTTCACACCGGGG
ACCGCCCGTTCATGTGCAAGCACTGCCTCATGACCTTCACCCAGGCCTCCGCCCTGGCCTATCACACCAA
GAAGAAGCACTCAGAAGGGAAAATGTATGCATGCCAGTACTGTGATGCTGTGTTTGCCCAGTCTATTGAG
CTGTCCCGCCACGTGAGGACCCACACCGGGGACAAGCCCTATGTCTGCAGAGACTGTGGCAAGGGCTTCC
GGCAAGCCAATGGCCTCTCCATCCATCTGCACACCTTTCACAACATAGAAGATCCTTATGACTGCAAGAA
GTGCAGGATGAGTTTCCCCACTCTTCAGGATCACCGGAAGCACATCCATGAGGTGCACTCCAAAGAGTAC
CACCCCTGCCCCACGTGTGGGAAGATCTTCAGTGCCCCGTCCATGCTGGAGCGGCACGTGGTGACCCACG
TTGGAGGGAAGCCCTTCAGCTGCGGGATCTGCAACAAGGCCTACCAGCAATTGTCTGGTTTGTGGTACCA
CAATCGAACCCACCACCCTGACGTATTTGCTGCTCAGAACCACCGATCTTCCAAGTTCTCATCACTCCAG
TGCAGCTCCTGTGACAAAACCTTCCCCAACACCATTGAGCACAAGAAGCACATCAAAGCAGAACATGCAG
ATATGAAGTTCCATGAATGTGACCAGTGTAAGGAGCTCTTCCCCACGCCAGCCTTGCTGCAGGTTCATGT
CAAGTGCCAGCATTCAGGGTCCCAGCCATTCCGGTGCTTGTACTGTGCTGCTACTTTCCGTTTTCCTGGA
GCATTGCAGCACCATGTCACCACGGAGCACTTCAAGCAGTCAGAGACCACCTTCCCCTGTGAGCTCTGTG
GGGAACTCTTCACCTCCCAGGCCCAGCTTGACAGTCACCTGGAATCTGAGCACCCAAAGGTGATGAGCAC
GGAAACCCAGGCCGCAGCCTCACAGATGGCGCAGGTGATCCAAACCCCAGAGCCGGTGGCCCCGACAGAG
CAGGTGATCACTTTGGAGGAGACCCAGCTTGCCGGGTCGCAGGTGTTTGTGACGTTGCCAGATTCTCAGG
CATCTCAGGCCAGCTCTGAGCTCGTGGCGGTGACTGTGGAGGACTTGCTGGATGGCACAGTGACGCTGAT
CTGTGGTGAGGCCAAATAGTAATGAACTAGTCCGTAACTTGAAAGTATTTCGATTTCTTGGCTTTATATA
TCTTGTGGAAAGGACGAATTTCAAACTGCTCTGCTGATATC
