>Addgene plasmid #143961 | TFORF1531 | depositor partial sequence | sequence record 284011 | Barcode
ATTTCAAACTGCTCTGCTGATATC
